Addgene plasmid #216087: pRDA_834
Purpose: Cas9 [Sp] knockout targeting CD59, positive control
Depositing lab: John Doench. Depositing organization: Broad Institute. Publication: Modular vector assembly enables rapid assessment of emerging CRISPR technologies. McGee AV, Liu YV, Griffith AL, Szegletes ZM, Wen B, Kraus C, Miller NW, Steger RJ, Escude Velasco B, Bosch JA, Zirin JD, Viswanatha R, Sontheimer EJ, Goodale A, Greene MA, Green TM, Doench JG. Cell Genom. 2024 Mar 13;4(3):100519. doi: 10.1016/j.xgen.2024.100519. PubMed 38484704.
Backbone
  Vector backbone: pRDA_722
  Vector type: Lentiviral, CRISPR ; Positive Controls
Growth in bacteria
  Bacterial resistance: Ampicillin, 100 μg/mL
  Growth temperature: 37°C
  Growth strain: NEB Stable
  Copy number: Unknown
Gene/Insert
  Gene/Insert name: CD59 guide
  gRNA/shRNA sequence: AAAATCAGATGAACAATTGA
  Species: Other
  Cloning method: Unknown
Terms and licenses: Academic/Nonprofit Terms; Industry Terms: Not Available to Industry
Depositor comments: Please visit https://www.biorxiv.org/content/10.1101/2023.10.25.564061v1 for bioRxiv preprint.
How to cite: pRDA_834 was a gift from John Doench (Addgene plasmid # 216087 ; http://n2t.net/addgene:216087 ; RRID:Addgene_216087)
