[The description below was written by a language model from this plasmid's Addgene catalogue record and pLannotate feature annotations shown in this document.]
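Description:
pRDA_834 is a third-generation-style lentiviral CRISPR guide vector built on the pRDA_722 backbone, carrying a single guide RNA against CD59 for use as a positive control in Streptococcus pyogenes Cas9 knockout experiments. It is propagated in E. coli through a high-copy ColE1/pUC-type origin with ampicillin selection (AmpR under its own bla promoter). The backbone also carries an f1 origin and an SV40/EM7-driven bleomycin/Zeocin resistance cassette with an SV40 poly(A) signal outside the viral region.

The lentiviral genome is transcribed from a CMV enhancer/promoter fused to a truncated HIV-1 5' LTR. It includes the Ψ packaging signal with a gag fragment, the Rev response element for Rev-dependent nuclear export, and the cPPT/CTS. The downstream LTR is also annotated as truncated, which is consistent with a self-inactivating design, and it is followed by a bGH poly(A) signal. Inside the transfer cassette, a human U6 RNA polymerase III promoter drives the CD59-targeting spacer joined to an S. pyogenes tracrRNA-derived scaffold. A separate EF-1α core promoter with its intron A drives puromycin N-acetyltransferase, followed by a WPRE to enhance transcript expression, so transduced cells can be selected with puromycin.

No Cas9 coding sequence appears in the annotated features, so the nuclease evidently has to be supplied separately, for example by a Cas9-expressing cell line or a second vector. The record lists the guide's species only as "Other". The vector belongs to a modular assembly system for evaluating CRISPR technologies, where it provides a benchmark for knockout activity.
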