Features (pLannotate 1.2.2; 32 found; start..end, strand, type, name):
     31..83      -  misc_feature   bom (fragment): basis of mobility region from pBR322
    238..617     +  enhancer       CMV enhancer: human cytomegalovirus immediate early enhancer
    618..817     +  promoter       CMV promoter: human cytomegalovirus (CMV) immediate early promoter
    835..1015    +  LTR            5' LTR (truncated): truncated 5' long terminal repeat (LTR) from HIV-1
   1062..1187    +  misc_feature   HIV-1 Ψ: packaging signal of human immunodeficiency virus type 1
   1171..1534    +  CDS            HIV-1 gag (fragment): gag protein from human immunodeficiency virus 1; gag
   1680..1913    +  misc_feature   RRE: The Rev response element (RRE) of HIV-1 allows for Rev-dependent mRNA export from the nucleus to the cytoplasm.
   2290..2390    +  CDS            Rev (fragment): human immunodeficiency virus 1 (HIV-1) Rev protein; rev; enhances nuclear export of unspliced and incompletely spliced viral mRNAs
   2440..2557    +  misc_feature   cPPT/CTS: central polypurine tract and central termination sequence of HIV-1
   2615..2855    +  promoter       U6 promoter: RNA polymerase III promoter for human U6 snRNA
   2903..2970    +  misc_RNA       tracrRNA (fragment): trans-activating CRISPR RNA for the Streptococcus pyogenes CRISPR/Cas9 system
   3002..3213    +  promoter       EF-1α core promoter: core promoter for human elongation factor EF-1α
   3214..4152    +  intron         EF-1α intron A: intron upstream of the start codon of human EF-1α
   4172..4768    +  CDS            PuroR (fragment): puromycin N-acetyltransferase; pac from Streptomyces; confers resistance to puromycin
   4804..5392    +  misc_feature   WPRE: woodchuck hepatitis virus posttranscriptional regulatory element
   5388..5531    +  CDS            nef (fragment): NEF_HV1LA - Experimental evidence at protein level: Swiss-Prot protein existence level 1. Extracellular Nef protein targets CD4(+) T-lymphocytes for apoptosis by interacting with CXCR4 surface receptors. From Human immunodeficiency virus type 1 group M subtype B (isolate Lai) (HIV-1).
   5517..5697    +  LTR            5' LTR (truncated): truncated 5' long terminal repeat (LTR) from HIV-1
   5729..5840    +  polyA_signal   bGH poly(A) signal: bovine growth hormone polyadenylation signal
   5957..5978    +  promoter       SV40 promoter (fragment): SV40 enhancer and early promoter
   5999..6427    +  rep_origin     f1 ori (sequence partly withheld): f1 bacteriophage origin of replication; arrow indicates direction of (+) strand synthesis
   6441..6770    +  promoter       SV40 promoter: SV40 enhancer and early promoter
   6818..6865    +  promoter       EM7 promoter: synthetic bacterial promoter&nbsp
   6884..7258    +  CDS            BleoR: antibiotic-binding protein; Sh ble from Streptoalloteichus hindustanus; confers resistance to bleomycin, phleomycin, and Zeocin™
   7268..7393    +  CDS            ble (fragment): BLE_KLEPN - Experimental evidence at protein level: Swiss-Prot protein existence level 1. Binding protein with a strong affinity to the bleomycin family of antibiotics. Binds to CL990; an antimitotic-antibiotic compound. From Klebsiella pneumoniae.
   7388..7509    +  polyA_signal   SV40 poly(A) signal: SV40 polyadenylation signal
   7582..7598    -  protein_bind   lac operator: The lac repressor binds to the lac operator to inhibit transcription in E. coli. This inhibition can be relieved by adding lactose or isopropyl-β-D-thiogalactopyranoside (IPTG). lac repressor encoded by lacI
   7606..7636    -  promoter       lac promoter: promoter for the E. coli lac operon
   7651..7672    -  protein_bind   CAP binding site: CAP binding activates transcription in the presence of cAMP. E. coli catabolite activator protein
   7685..7777    -  CDS            lacI (fragment): lac repressor; lacI; The lac repressor binds to the lac operator to inhibit transcription in E. coli. This inhibition can be relieved by adding lactose or isopropyl-β-D-thiogalactopyranoside (IPTG).
   7960..8548    -  rep_origin     ori: high-copy-number ColE1/pMB1/pBR322/pUC origin of replication
   8719..9579    -  CDS            AmpR: β-lactamase; bla; confers resistance to ampicillin, carbenicillin, and related antibiotics
   9580..9684    -  promoter       AmpR promoter: bla
>Addgene plasmid #216087 | pRDA_834 | addgene full sequence | sequence record 431391 | Addgene NGS Result
GTCGACGGATCGGGAGATCTCCCGATCCCCTATGGTGCACTCTCAGTACAATCTGCTCTGATGCCGCATA
GTTAAGCCAGTATCTGCTCCCTGCTTGTGTGTTGGAGGTCGCTGAGTAGTGCGCGAGCAAAATTTAAGCT
ACAACAAGGCAAGGCTTGACCGACAATTGCATGAAGAATCTGCTTAGGGTTAGGCGTTTTGCGCTGCTTC
GCGATGTACGGGCCAGATATACGCGTTGACATTGATTATTGACTAGTTATTAATAGTAATCAATTACGGG
GTCATTAGTTCATAGCCCATATATGGAGTTCCGCGTTACATAACTTACGGTAAATGGCCCGCCTGGCTGA
CCGCCCAACGACCCCCGCCCATTGACGTCAATAATGACGTATGTTCCCATAGTAACGCCAATAGGGACTT
TCCATTGACGTCAATGGGTGGAGTATTTACGGTAAACTGCCCACTTGGCAGTACATCAAGTGTATCATAT
GCCAAGTACGCCCCCTATTGACGTCAATGACGGTAAATGGCCCGCCTGGCATTATGCCCAGTACATGACC
TTATGGGACTTTCCTACTTGGCAGTACATCTACGTATTAGTCATCGCTATTACCATGGTGATGCGGTTTT
GGCAGTACATCAATGGGCGTGGATAGCGGTTTGACTCACGGGGATTTCCAAGTCTCCACCCCATTGACGT
CAATGGGAGTTTGTTTTGGCACCAAAATCAACGGGACTTTCCAAAATGTCGTAACAACTCCGCCCCATTG
ACGCAAATGGGCGGTAGGCGTGTACGGTGGGAGGTCTATATAAGCAGCGCGTTTTGCCTGTACTGGGTCT
CTCTGGTTAGACCAGATCTGAGCCTGGGAGCTCTCTGGCTAACTAGGGAACCCACTGCTTAAGCCTCAAT
AAAGCTTGCCTTGAGTGCTTCAAGTAGTGTGTGCCCGTCTGTTGTGTGACTCTGGTAACTAGAGATCCCT
CAGACCCTTTTAGTCAGTGTGGAAAATCTCTAGCAGTGGCGCCCGAACAGGGACTTGAAAGCGAAAGGGA
AACCAGAGGAGCTCTCTCGACGCAGGACTCGGCTTGCTGAAGCGCGCACGGCAAGAGGCGAGGGGCGGCG
ACTGGTGAGTACGCCAAAAATTTTGACTAGCGGAGGCTAGAAGGAGAGAGATGGGTGCGAGAGCGTCAGT
ATTAAGCGGGGGAGAATTAGATCGCGATGGGAAAAAATTCGGTTAAGGCCAGGGGGAAAGAAAAAATATA
AATTAAAACATATAGTATGGGCAAGCAGGGAGCTAGAACGATTCGCAGTTAATCCTGGCCTGTTAGAAAC
ATCAGAAGGCTGTAGACAAATACTGGGACAGCTACAACCATCCCTTCAGACAGGATCAGAAGAACTTAGA
TCATTATATAATACAGTAGCAACCCTCTATTGTGTGCATCAAAGGATAGAGATAAAAGACACCAAGGAAG
CTTTAGACAAGATAGAGGAAGAGCAAAACAAAAGTAAGACCACCGCACAGCAAGCGGCCGCTGATCTTCA
GACCTGGAGGAGGAGATATGAGGGACAATTGGAGAAGTGAATTATATAAATATAAAGTAGTAAAAATTGA
ACCATTAGGAGTAGCACCCACCAAGGCAAAGAGAAGAGTGGTGCAGAGAGAAAAAAGAGCAGTGGGAATA
GGAGCTTTGTTCCTTGGGTTCTTGGGAGCAGCAGGAAGCACTATGGGCGCAGCGTCAATGACGCTGACGG
TACAGGCCAGACAATTATTGTCTGGTATAGTGCAGCAGCAGAACAATTTGCTGAGGGCTATTGAGGCGCA
ACAGCATCTGTTGCAACTCACAGTCTGGGGCATCAAGCAGCTCCAGGCAAGAATCCTGGCTGTGGAAAGA
TACCTAAAGGATCAACAGCTCCTGGGGATTTGGGGTTGCTCTGGAAAACTCATTTGCACCACTGCTGTGC
CTTGGAATGCTAGTTGGAGTAATAAATCTCTGGAACAGATTTGGAATCACACGACCTGGATGGAGTGGGA
CAGAGAAATTAACAATTACACAAGCTTAATACACTCCTTAATTGAAGAATCGCAAAACCAGCAAGAAAAG
AATGAACAAGAATTATTGGAATTAGATAAATGGGCAAGTTTGTGGAATTGGTTTAACATAACAAATTGGC
TGTGGTATATAAAATTATTCATAATGATAGTAGGAGGCTTGGTAGGTTTAAGAATAGTTTTTGCTGTACT
TTCTATAGTGAATAGAGTTAGGCAGGGATATTCACCATTATCGTTTCAGACCCACCTCCCAACCCCGAGG
GGACCCGACAGGCCCGAAGGAATAGAAGAAGAAGGTGGAGAGAGAGACAGAGACAGATCCATTCGATTAG
TGAACGGATCGGCACTGCGTGCGCCAATTCTGCAGACAAATGGCAGTATTCATCCACAATTTTAAAAGAA
AAGGGGGGATTGGGGGGTACAGTGCAGGGGAAAGAATAGTAGACATAATAGCAACAGACATACAAACTAA
AGAATTACAAAAACAAATTACAAAAATTCAAAATTTTCGGGTTTATTACAGGGACAGCAGAGATCCAGTT
TGGTTAATTAAGGTACCGGGCAGAGAGGGCCTATTTCCCATGATTCCTTCATATTTGCATATACGATACA
AGGCTGTTAGAGAGATAATTAGAATTAATTTGACTGTAAACACAAAGATATTAGTACAAAATACGTGACG
TAGAAAGTAATAATTTCTTGGGTAGTTTGCAGTTTTAAAATTATGTTTTAAAATGGACTATCATATGCTT
ACCGTAACTTGAAAGTATTTCGATTTCTTGGCTTTATATATCTTGTGGAAAGGACGAAACACCGAAAATC
AGATGAACAATTGAGTTTAAGAGCTATGCTGGAAACAGCATAGCAAGTTTAAATAAGGCTAGTCCGTTAT
CAACTTGAAAAAGTGGCACCGAGTCGGTGCTTTTTTGAACACGGCTCCGGTGCCCGTCAGTGGGCAGAGC
GCACATCGCCCACAGTCCCCGAGAAGTTGGGGGGAGGGGTCGGCAATTGATCCGGTGCCTAGAGAAGGTG
GCGCGGGGTAAACTGGGAAAGTGATGTCGTGTACTGGCTCCGCCTTTTTCCCGAGGGTGGGGGAGAACCG
TATATAAGTGCAGTAGTCGCCGTGAACGTTCTTTTTCGCAACGGGTTTGCCGCCAGAACACAGGTAAGTG
CCGTGTGTGGTTCCCGCGGGCCTGGCCTCTTTACGGGTTATGGCCCTTGCGTGCCTTGAATTACTTCCAC
CTGGCTGCAGTACGTGATTCTTGATCCCGAGCTTCGGGTTGGAAGTGGGTGGGAGAGTTCGAGGCCTTGC
GCTTAAGGAGCCCCTTCGCCTCGTGCTTGAGTTGAGGCCTGGCCTGGGCGCTGGGGCCGCCGCGTGCGAA
TCTGGTGGCACCTTCGCGCCTGTCTCGCTGCTTTCGATAAGTCTCTAGCCATTTAAAATTTTTGATGACC
TGCTGCGACGCTTTTTTTCTGGCAAGATAGTCTTGTAAATGCGGGCCAAGATCTGCACACTGGTATTTCG
GTTTTTGGGGCCGCGGGCGGCGACGGGGCCCGTGCGTCCCAGCGCACATGTTCGGCGAGGCGGGGCCTGC
GAGCGCGGCCACCGAGAATCGGACGGGGGTAGTCTCAAGCTGGCCGGCCTGCTCTGGTGCCTGGCCTCGC
GCCGCCGTGTATCGCCCCGCCCTGGGCGGCAAGGCTGGCCCGGTCGGCACCAGTTGCGTGAGCGGAAAGA
TGGCCGCTTCCCGGCCCTGCTGCAGGGAGCTCAAAATGGAGGACGCGGCGCTCGGGAGAGCGGGCGGGTG
AGTCACCCACACAAAGGAAAAGGGCCTTTCCGTCCTCAGCCGTCGCTTCATGTGACTCCACGGAGTACCG
GGCGCCGTCCAGGCACCTCGATTAGTTCTCGAGCTTTTGGAGTACGTCGTCTTTAGGTTGGGGGGAGGGG
TTTTATGCGATGGAGTTTCCCCACACTGAGTGGGTGGAGACTGAAGTTAGGCCAGCTTGGCACTTGATGT
AATTCTCCTTGGAATTTGCCCTTTTTGAGTTTGGATCTTGGTTCATTCTCAAGCCTCAGACAGTGGTTCA
AAGTTTTTTTCTTCCATTTCAGGTGTCGTGAAGGAGCCACCATGACCGAGTACAAGCCCACGGTGCGCCT
CGCCACCCGCGACGACGTCCCCAGGGCCGTACGCACCCTCGCCGCCGCGTTCGCCGACTACCCCGCCACG
CGCCACACCGTCGATCCGGACCGCCACATCGAGCGGGTCACCGAGCTGCAAGAACTCTTCCTCACGCGCG
TCGGGCTCGACATCGGCAAGGTGTGGGTCGCGGACGACGGCGCCGCCGTGGCGGTCTGGACCACGCCGGA
GAGCGTCGAAGCGGGGGCGGTGTTCGCCGAGATCGGCCCGCGCATGGCCGAGTTGAGCGGTTCCCGGCTG
GCCGCGCAGCAACAGATGGAAGGCCTCCTGGCGCCGCACCGGCCCAAGGAGCCCGCGTGGTTCCTGGCCA
CCGTCGGAGTCTCGCCCGACCACCAGGGCAAGGGTCTGGGCAGCGCCGTCGTGCTCCCCGGAGTGGAGGC
GGCCGAGCGCGCCGGGGTGCCCGCCTTCCTGGAGACCTCCGCGCCCCGCAACCTCCCCTTCTACGAGCGG
CTCGGCTTCACCGTCACCGCCGACGTCGAGGTGCCCGAAGGACCGCGCACCTGGTGCATGACCCGCAAGC
CCGGTGCCGGAAGCTAATAGGACTCAGTTACGATGCATTCGAAAATCAACCTCTGGATTACAAAATTTGT
GAAAGATTGACTGGTATTCTTAACTATGTTGCTCCTTTTACGCTATGTGGATACGCTGCTTTAATGCCTT
TGTATCATGCTATTGCTTCCCGTATGGCTTTCATTTTCTCCTCCTTGTATAAATCCTGGTTGCTGTCTCT
TTATGAGGAGTTGTGGCCCGTTGTCAGGCAACGTGGCGTGGTGTGCACTGTGTTTGCTGACGCAACCCCC
ACTGGTTGGGGCATTGCCACCACCTGTCAGCTCCTTTCCGGGACTTTCGCTTTCCCCCTCCCTATTGCCA
CGGCGGAACTCATCGCCGCCTGCCTTGCCCGCTGCTGGACAGGGGCTCGGCTGTTGGGCACTGACAATTC
CGTGGTGTTGTCGGGGAAATCATCGTCCTTTCCTTGGCTGCTCGCCTGTGTTGCCACCTGGATTCTGCGC
GGGACGTCCTTCTGCTACGTCCCTTCGGCCCTCAATCCAGCGGACCTTCCTTCCCGCGGCCTGCTGCCGG
CTCTGCGGCCTCTTCCGCGTCCTCGCCTTCGCCCTCAGACGAGTCGGATCTCCCTTTGGGCCGCCTCCCC
GCGTCGACTTTAAGACCAATGACTTACAAGGCAGCTGTAGATCTTAGCCACTTTTTAAAAGAAAAGGGGG
GACTGGAAGGGCTAATTCACTCCCAACGAAGATAAGATCTGCTTTTTGCTTGTACTGGGTCTCTCTGGTT
AGACCAGATCTGAGCCTGGGAGCTCTCTGGCTAACTAGGGAACCCACTGCTTAAGCCTCAATAAAGCTTG
CCTTGAGTGCTTCAAGTAGTGTGTGCCCGTCTGTTGTGTGACTCTGGTAACTAGAGATCCCTCAGACCCT
TTTAGTCAGTGTGGAAAATCTCTAGCAGGGCCCGTTTAAACCCGCTGATCAGCCTCGACTGTGCCTTCTA
GTTGCCAGCCATCTGTTGTTTGCCCCTCCCCCGTGCCTTCCTTGACCCTGGAAGGTGCCACTCCCACTGT
CCTTTCCTAATAAAATGAGGAAATTGCATCGCATTGTCTGAGTAGGTGTCATTCTATTCTGGGGGGTGGG
GTGGGGCAGGACAGCAAGGGGGAGGATTGGGAAGATAATAGCAGGCATGCTGGGGATGCGGTGGGCTCTA
TGGCTTCTGAGGCGGAAAGAACCAGCTGGGGCTCTAGGGGGTATCCCC
[124 nt withheld, positions 5999-6122]
C
[91 nt withheld, positions 6124-6214]
A
[49 nt withheld, positions 6216-6264]
CCTTTGACGTTGGAGTCCACGTTCTTT
[37 nt withheld, positions 6292-6328]
ACCCTATCTCGGTCTATTCTTTTGATTTATAAGGGATTTTGCCGATTTCGGCCTATTGGTTAAAAAATGA
GCTGATTTAACAAAAATTTAACGCGAATTAATTCTGTGGAATGTGTGTCAGTTAGGGTGTGGAAAGTCCC
CAGGCTCCCCAGCAGGCAGAAGTATGCAAAGCATGCATCTCAATTAGTCAGCAACCAGGTGTGGAAAGTC
CCCAGGCTCCCCAGCAGGCAGAAGTATGCAAAGCATGCATCTCAATTAGTCAGCAACCATAGTCCCGCCC
CTAACTCCGCCCATCCCGCCCCTAACTCCGCCCAGTTCCGCCCATTCTCCGCCCCATGGCTGACTAATTT
TTTTTATTTATGCAGAGGCCGAGGCCGCCTCTGCCTCTGAGCTATTCCAGAAGTAGTGAGGAGGCTTTTT
TGGAGGCCTAGGCTTTTGCAAAAAGCTCCCGGGAGCTTGTATATCCATTTTCGGATCTGATCAGCACGTG
TTGACAATTAATCATCGGCATAGTATATCGGCATAGTATAATACGACAAGGTGAGGAACTAAACCATGGC
CAAGTTGACCAGTGCCGTTCCGGTGCTCACCGCGCGCGACGTCGCCGGAGCGGTCGAGTTCTGGACCGAC
CGGCTCGGGTTCTCCCGGGACTTCGTGGAGGACGACTTCGCCGGTGTGGTCCGGGACGACGTGACCCTGT
TCATCAGCGCGGTCCAGGACCAGGTGGTGCCGGACAACACCCTGGCCTGGGTGTGGGTGCGCGGCCTGGA
CGAGCTGTACGCCGAGTGGTCGGAGGTCGTGTCCACGAACTTCCGGGACGCCTCCGGGCCGGCCATGACC
GAGATCGGCGAGCAGCCGTGGGGGCGGGAGTTCGCCCTGCGCGACCCGGCCGGCAACTGCGTGCACTTCG
TGGCCGAGGAGCAGGACTGACACGTGCTACGAGATTTCGATTCCACCGCCGCCTTCTATGAAAGGTTGGG
CTTCGGAATCGTTTTCCGGGACGCCGGCTGGATGATCCTCCAGCGCGGGGATCTCATGCTGGAGTTCTTC
GCCCACCCCAACTTGTTTATTGCAGCTTATAATGGTTACAAATAAAGCAATAGCATCACAAATTTCACAA
ATAAAGCATTTTTTTCACTGCATTCTAGTTGTGGTTTGTCCAAACTCATCAATGTATCTTATCATGTCTG
TATACCGTCGACCTCTAGCTAGAGCTTGGCGTAATCATGGTCATAGCTGTTTCCTGTGTGAAATTGTTAT
CCGCTCACAATTCCACACAACATACGAGCCGGAAGCATAAAGTGTAAAGCCTGGGGTGCCTAATGAGTGA
GCTAACTCACATTAATTGCGTTGCGCTCACTGCCCGCTTTCCAGTCGGGAAACCTGTCGTGCCAGCTGCA
TTAATGAATCGGCCAACGCGCGGGGAGAGGCGGTTTGCGTATTGGGCGCTCTTCCGCTTCCTCGCTCACT
GACTCGCTGCGCTCGGTCGTTCGGCTGCGGCGAGCGGTATCAGCTCACTCAAAGGCGGTAATACGGTTAT
CCACAGAATCAGGGGATAACGCAGGAAAGAACATGTGAGCAAAAGGCCAGCAAAAGGCCAGGAACCGTAA
AAAGGCCGCGTTGCTGGCGTTTTTCCATAGGCTCCGCCCCCCTGACGAGCATCACAAAAATCGACGCTCA
AGTCAGAGGTGGCGAAACCCGACAGGACTATAAAGATACCAGGCGTTTCCCCCTGGAAGCTCCCTCGTGC
GCTCTCCTGTTCCGACCCTGCCGCTTACCGGATACCTGTCCGCCTTTCTCCCTTCGGGAAGCGTGGCGCT
TTCTCATAGCTCACGCTGTAGGTATCTCAGTTCGGTGTAGGTCGTTCGCTCCAAGCTGGGCTGTGTGCAC
GAACCCCCCGTTCAGCCCGACCGCTGCGCCTTATCCGGTAACTATCGTCTTGAGTCCAACCCGGTAAGAC
ACGACTTATCGCCACTGGCAGCAGCCACTGGTAACAGGATTAGCAGAGCGAGGTATGTAGGCGGTGCTAC
AGAGTTCTTGAAGTGGTGGCCTAACTACGGCTACACTAGAAGAACAGTATTTGGTATCTGCGCTCTGCTG
AAGCCAGTTACCTTCGGAAAAAGAGTTGGTAGCTCTTGATCCGGCAAACAAACCACCGCTGGTAGCGGTG
GTTTTTTTGTTTGCAAGCAGCAGATTACGCGCAGAAAAAAAGGATCTCAAGAAGATCCTTTGATCTTTTC
TACGGGGTCTGACGCTCAGTGGAACGAAAACTCACGTTAAGGGATTTTGGTCATGAGATTATCAAAAAGG
ATCTTCACCTAGATCCTTTTAAATTAAAAATGAAGTTTTAAATCAATCTAAAGTATATATGAGTAAACTT
GGTCTGACAGTTACCAATGCTTAATCAGTGAGGCACCTATCTCAGCGATCTGTCTATTTCGTTCATCCAT
AGTTGCCTGACTCCCCGTCGTGTAGATAACTACGATACGGGAGGGCTTACCATCTGGCCCCAGTGCTGCA
ATGATACCGCGAGACCCACGCTCACCGGCTCCAGATTTATCAGCAATAAACCAGCCAGCCGGAAGGGCCG
AGCGCAGAAGTGGTCCTGCAACTTTATCCGCCTCCATCCAGTCTATTAATTGTTGCCGGGAAGCTAGAGT
AAGTAGTTCGCCAGTTAATAGTTTGCGCAACGTTGTTGCCATTGCTACAGGCATCGTGGTGTCACGCTCG
TCGTTTGGTATGGCTTCATTCAGCTCCGGTTCCCAACGATCAAGGCGAGTTACATGATCCCCCATGTTGT
GCAAAAAAGCGGTTAGCTCCTTCGGTCCTCCGATCGTTGTCAGAAGTAAGTTGGCCGCAGTGTTATCACT
CATGGTTATGGCAGCACTGCATAATTCTCTTACTGTCATGCCATCCGTAAGATGCTTTTCTGTGACTGGT
GAGTACTCAACCAAGTCATTCTGAGAATAGTGTATGCGGCGACCGAGTTGCTCTTGCCCGGCGTCAATAC
GGGATAATACCGCGCCACATAGCAGAACTTTAAAAGTGCTCATCATTGGAAAACGTTCTTCGGGGCGAAA
ACTCTCAAGGATCTTACCGCTGTTGAGATCCAGTTCGATGTAACCCACTCGTGCACCCAACTGATCTTCA
GCATCTTTTACTTTCACCAGCGTTTCTGGGTGAGCAAAAACAGGAAGGCAAAATGCCGCAAAAAAGGGAA
TAAGGGCGACACGGAAATGTTGAATACTCATACTCTTCCTTTTTCAATATTATTGAAGCATTTATCAGGG
TTATTGTCTCATGAGCGGATACATATTTGAATGTATTTAGAAAAATAAACAAATAGGGGTTCCGCGCACA
TTTCCCCGAAAAGTGCCACCTGAC
